>Addgene plasmid #220160 | NarL-GFP | depositor full sequence | sequence record 430230 | NarL-GFP sequence 7773 bps
AAGTGGGGCCCAGAGAGAATATTCAGGCCAGTTATGCTTTCTGGCCTGTAACAAAGGACATTAAGTAAAG
ACAGATAAACGTAGACTAAAACGTGGTCGCATCAGGGTGCTGGCTTTTCAAGTTCCTTAAGAATGGCCTC
AATTTTCTCTATACACTCAGTTGGAACACGGGACCTGTCCAGGTTAAGCACCATTTTATCGCCCTTATAC
AATACTGTCGCTCCAGGAGCAAACTGATGTCGTGAGCTTAAACTAGTTCTTGATGCAGATGACGTTTTAA
GCACAGAAGTTAAAAGAGTGATAACTTCTTCAGCTTCAAATATCACCCCAGCTTTTTTCTGCTCATGAAG
GTTAGATGCCTGCTGCTTAAGTAATTCCTCTTTATCTGTAAAGGCTTTTTGAAGTGCATCACCTGACCGG
GCAGATAGTTCACCGGGGTGAGAAAAAAGAGCAACAACTGATTTAGGCAATTTGGCGGTGTTGATACAGC
GGGTAATAATCTTACGTGAAATATTTTCCGCATCAGCCAGCGCAGAAATATTTCCAGCAAATTCATTCTG
CAATCGGCTTGCATAACGCTGACCACGTTCATAAGCACTTGTTGGGCGATAATCGTTACCCAATCTGGAT
AATGCAGCCATCTGCTCATCATCCAGCTCGCCAACCAGAACACGATAATCACTTTCGGTAAGTGCAGCAG
CTTTACGACGGCGACTCCCATCGGCAATTTCTATGACACCAGATACTCTTCGACCGAACGCCGGTGTCTG
TTGACCAGTCAGTAGAAAAGAAGGGATGAGATCATCCAGTGCGTCCTCAGTAAGCAGCTCCTGGTCACGT
TCATTACCTGACCATACCCGAGAGGTCTTCTCAACACTATCACCCCGGAGCACTTCAAGAGTAAACTTCA
CATCCCGACCACATACAGGCAAAGTAATGGCATTACCGCGAGCCATTACTCCTACGCGCGCAATTAACGA
ATCCACCATCGGGGCAGCTGGTGTCGATAACGAAGTATCTTCAACCGGTTGAGTATTGAGCGTATGTTTT
GGAATAACAGGCGCACGCTTCATTATCTAATCTCCCAGCGTGGTTTAATCAGACGATCGAAAATTTCATT
GCAGACAGGTTCCCAAATAGAAAGAGCATTTCTCCAGGCACCAGTTGAAGAGCGTTGATCAATGGCCTGT
TCAAAAACAGTTCTCATCCGGATCTGACCTTTACCAACTTCATCCGTTTCACGTACAACATTTTTTAGAA
CCATGCTTCCCCAGGCATCCCGAATTTGCTCCTCCATCCACGGGGACTGAGAGCCATTACTATTGCTGTA
TTTGGTAAGCAAAATACGTACATCAGGCTCGAACCCTTTAAGATCAACGTTCTTGAGCAGATCACGAAGC
ATATCGAAAAACTGCAGTGCGGAGGTGTAGTCAAACAACTCAGCAGGCGTGGGAACAATCAGCACATCAG
CAGCACATACGACATTAATCGTGCCGATACCCAGGTTAGGCGCGCTGTCAATAACTATGACATCATAGTC
ATGAGCAACAGTTTCAATGGCCAGTCGGAGCATCAGGTGTGGATCGGTGGGCAGTTTACCTTCATCAAAT
TTGCCCATTAACTCAGTTTCAATACGGTGCAGAGCCAGACAGGAAGGAATAATGTCAAGCCCCGGCCAGC
AAGTGGGCTTTATTGCATAAGTGACATCGTCCTTTTCCCCAAGATAGAAAGGCAGGAGAGTGTCTTCTGC
ATGAATATGAAGATCTGGTACCCATCCGTGATACATTGAGGCTGTTCCCTGGGGGTCGTTACCTTCCACG
AGCAAAACACGTAGCCCCTTCAGAGCCAGATCCTGAGCAAGATGAACAGAAACTGAGGTTTTGTAAACGC
CACCTTTATGGGCAGCAACCCCGATCACCGGTGGAAATACGTCTTCAGCACGTCGCAATCGCGTACCAAA
CACATCACGCATATGATTAATTTGTTCAATTGTATAACCAACACGTTGCTCAACCCGTCCTCGAATTTCC
ATATCCGGGTGCGGTAGTCGCCCTGCTTTCTCGGCATCTCTGATAGCCTGAGAAGAAACCCCAACTAAAT
CCGCTGCTTCACCTATTCTCCAGCGCCGGGTTATTTTCCTCGCTTCCGGGCTGTCATCATTAAACTGTGC
AATGGCGATAGCCTTCGTCATTTCATGACCAGCGTTTATGCACTGGTTAAGTGTTTCCATGAGTTTCATT
CTGAACATCCTTTAATCATTGCTTTGCGTTTTTTTATTAAATCTTGCAATTTACTGCAAAGCAACAACAA
AATCGCAAAGTCATCAAAAAACCGCAAAGTTGTTTAAAATAAGAGCAACACTACAAAAGGAGATAAGAAG
AGCACATACCTCAGTCACTTATTATCACTAGCGCTCGCCGCAGCCGTGTAACCGAGCATAGCGAGCGAAC
TGGCGAGGAAGCAAAGAAGAACTGTTCTGTCAGATAGCTCTTACGCTCAGCGCAAGAAGAAATATCCACC
GTGGGAAAAACTCCAGGTAGAGGTACACACGCGGATAGCCAATTCAGAGTAATAAACTGTGATAATCAAC
CCTCATCAATGATGACGAACTAACCCCCGATATCAAGTCACATGACGAAGGGAAAGAGAAGGAAATCAAC
TGTGACAAACTGCCCTCAAATTTGGCTTCCTTAAAAATTACAGTTCAAAAAGTATGAGAAAATCCATGCA
GGCTGAAGGAAACAGCAAAACTGTGACAAATTACCCTCAGTAGGTCAGAACAAATGTGACGAACCACCCT
CAAATCTGTGACAGATAACCCTCAGACTATCCTGTCGTCATGGAAGTGATATCGCGGAAGGAAAATACGA
TATGAGTCGTCTGGCGGCCTTTCTTTTTCTCAATGTATGAGAGGCGCATTGGAGTTCTGCTGTTGATCTC
ATTAACACAGACCTGCAGGAAGCGGCGGCGGAAGTCAGGCATACGCTGGTAACTTTGAGGCAGCTGGTAA
CGCTCTATGATCCAGTCGATTTTCAGAGAGACGATGCCTGAGCCATCCGGCTTACGATACTGACACAGGG
ATTCGTATAAACGCATGGCATACGGATTGGTGATTTCTTTTGTTTCACTAAGCCGAAACTGCGTAAACCG
GTTCTGTAACCCGATAAAGAAGGGAATGAGATATGGGTTGATATGTACACTGTAAAGCCCTCTGGATGGA
CTGTGCGCACGTTTGATAAACCAAGGAAAAGATTCATAGCCTTTTTCATCGCCGGCATCCTCTTCAGGGC
GATAAAAAACCACTTCCTTCCCCGCGAAACTCTTCAATGCCTGCCGTATATCCTTACTGGCTTCCGCAGA
GGTCAATCCGAATATTTCAGCATATTTAGCAACATGGATCTCGCAGATACCGTCATGTTCCTGTAGGGTG
CCATCAGATTTTCTGATCTGGTCAACGAACAGATACAGCATACGTTTTTGATCCCGGGAGAGACTATATG
CCGCCTCAGTGAGGTCGTTTGACTGGACGATTCGCGGGCTATTTTTACGTTTCTTGTGATTGATAACCGC
TGTTTCCGCCATGACAGATCCATGTGAAGTGTGACAAGTTTTTAGATTGTCACACTAAATAAAAAAGAGT
CAATAAGCAGGGATAACTTTGTGAAAAAACAGCTTCTTCTGAGGGCAATTTGTCACAGGGTTAAGGGCAA
TTTGTCACAGACAGGACTGTCATTTGAGGGTGATTTGTCACACTGAAAGGGCAATTTGTCACAACACCTT
CTCTAGAACCAGCATGGATAAAGGCCTACAAGGCGCTCTAAAAAAGAAGATCTAAAAACTATAAAAAAAA
TAATTATAAAAATATCCCCGTGGATAAGTGGATAACCCCAAGGGAAGTTTTTTCAGGCATCGTGTGTAAG
CAGAATATATAAGTGCTGTTCCCTGGTGCTTCCTCGCTCACTCGACCGGGAGGGTTCGAGAAGGGGGGGC
ACCCCCCTTCGGCGTGCGCGGTCACGCGCACAGGGCGCAGCCCTGGTTAAAAACAAGGTTTATAAATATT
GGTTTAAAAGCAGGTTAAAAGACAGGTTAGCGGTGGCCGAAAAACGGGCGGAAACCCTTGCAAATGCTGG
ATTTTCTGCCTGTGGACAGCCCCTCAAATGTCAATAGGTGCGCCCCTCATCTGTCAGCACTCTGCCCCTC
AAGTGTCAAGGATCGCGCCCCTCATCTGTCAGTAGTCGCGCCCCTCAAGTGTCAATACCGCAGGGCACTT
ATCCCCAGGCTTGTCCACATCATCTGTGGGAAACTCGCGTAAAATCAGGCGTTTTCGCCGATTTGCGAGG
CTGGCCAGCTCCACGTCGCCGGCCGAAATCGAGCCTGCCCCTCATCTGTCAACGCCGCGCCGGGTGAGTC
GGCCCCTCAAGTGTCAACGTCCGCCCCTCATCTGTCAGTGAGGGCCAAGTTTTCCGCGAGGTATCCACAA
CGCCGGCGGCCGGCCGCGGTGTCTCGCACACGGCTTCGACGGCGTTTCTGGCGCGTTTGCAGGGCCATAG
ACGGCCGCCAGCCCAGCGGCGAGGGCAACCAGCCGAGGGCTTCGCCCTGTCGCTCGACTGCGGCGAGCAC
TACTGGCTGTAAAAGGACAGACCACATCATGGTTCTGTGTTCATTAGGTTGTTCTGTCCATTGCTGACAT
AATCCGCTCCACTTCAACGTAACACCGCACGAAGATTTCTATTGTTCCTGAAGGCATATTCAAATCGTTT
TCGTTACCGCTTGCTGGCATCATGACAGAACACTACTTCCTATAAACGCTACACAGGCTCCTGAGATTAA
TAATGCGGATCTCTACGATAATGGGAGATTTTCCCGACTGTTTCGTTCGCTTCTCAGTGGATAACAGCCA
GCTTCTCTGTTTAACAGACAAAAACAGCATATCCACTCAGTTCCACATTTCCATATAAAGGCCAAGGCAT
TTATTCTCAGGATAATTGTTTCAGCATCGCAACCGCATCAGACTCCGGCATCGCAAACTGCACCCGGTGC
CGGGCAGCCACATCCAGCGCAAAAACCTTCGTGTAGACTTCCGTTGAACTGATGGACTTATGTCCCATCA
GGCTTTGCAGAACTTTCAGCGGTATACCGGCATACAGCATGTGCATCGCATAGGAATGGCGGAACGTATG
TGGTGTGACCGGAACAGAGAACGTCACACCGTCAGCAGCAGCGGCGGCAACCGCCTCCCCAATCCAGGTC
CTGACCGTTCTGTCCGTCACTTCCCAGATCCGCGCTTTCTCTGTCCTTCCTGTGCGACGGTTACGCCGCT
CCATGAGCTTATCGCGAATAAATACCTGTGACGGAAGATCACTTCGCAGAATAAATAAATCCTGGTGTCC
CTGTTGATACCGGGAAGCCCTGGGCCAACTTTTGGCGAAAATGAGACGTTGATCGGCACGTAAGAGGTTC
CAACTTTCACCATAATGAAATAAGATCACTACCGGGCGTATTTTTTGAGTTATCGAGATTTTCAGGAGCT
AAGGAAGCTAAAATGGAGAAAAAAATCACTGGATATACCACCGTTGATATATCCCAATGGCATCGTAAAG
AACATTTTGAGGCATTTCAGTCAGTTGCTCAATGTACCTATAACCAGACCGTTCAGCTGGATATTACGGC
CTTTTTAAAGACCGTAAAGAAAAATAAGCACAAGTTTTATCCGGCCTTTATTCACATTCTTGCCCGCCTG
ATGAATGCTCATCCGGAATTTCGTATGGCAATGAAAGACGGTGAGCTGGTGATATGGGATAGTGTTCACC
CTTGTTACACCGTTTTCCATGAGCAAACTGAAACGTTTTCATCGCTCTGGAGTGAATACCACGACGATTT
CCGGCAGTTTCTACACATATATTCGCAAGATGTGGCGTGTTACGGTGAAAACCTGGCCTATTTCCCTAAA
GGGTTTATTGAGAATATGTTTTTCGTCTCAGCCAATCCCTGGGTGAGTTTCACCAGTTTTGATTTAAACG
TGGCCAATATGGACAACTTCTTCGCCCCCGTTTTCACGATGGGCAAATATTATACGCAAGGCGACAAGGT
GCTGATGCCGCTGGCGATTCAGGTTCATCATGCCGTTTGTGATGGCTTCCATGTCGGCAGAATGCTTAAT
GAATTACAACAGTACTGCGATGAGTGGCAGGGCGGGGCGTAATTTTTTTAAGGCAGTTATTGGTGCCCTT
AAACGCCTGGTTGCTACGCCTGAATAAGTGATAATAAGCGGATGAATGGCAGAAATTCGATGATAAGCTG
TCAAACATGAGAATTGGTCTCGACGAGTATGCTTGGATTCTCACCAATAAAAAACGCCCGGCGGCAACCG
AGCGTTCTGAACAAATCCAGATGGAGTTCTGAGGTCATTACTGGATCTATCAACAGGAGTCCAAGCGACG
TCTGTGCAAGTACTACTGTTCTGCAGTCACTTGAATTCGATACCCAGCTGTTATTTGTATAGTTCATCCA
TGCCATGTGTAATCCCAGCAGCGGTTACAAACTCAAGAAGGACCATGTGGTCTCTCTTTTCGTTGGGATC
TTTCGAAAGGGCAGATTGTGTGGACAGGTAATGGTTGTCTGGTAAAAGGACAGGGCCATCGCCAATCGGA
GTATTTTGTTGATAATGGTCTGCTAGTTGAACGCTTCCATCTTCAATGTTGTGTCTAATTTTGAAGTTAA
CTTTGATTCCATTCTTTTGTTTGTCTGCCATGATGTATACATTGTGTGAGTTATAGTTGTATTCCAATTT
GTGTCCAAGAATGTTTCCATCTTCTTTAAAATCAATACCTTTTAACTCGATTCTATTAACAAGGGTATCA
CCTTCAAACTTGACTTCAGCACGTGTCTTGTAGTTCCCGTCATCTTTGAAAAATATAGTTCTTTCCTGTA
CGTAACCTTCGGGCATGGCACTCTTGAAAAAGTCATGCTGTTTCATGTGATCTGGGTATCTCGCAAAGCA
TTGAACACCATAACCGAAAGTAGTGACAAGTGTTGGCCACGGAACAGGTAGTTTTCCAGTAGTGCAAATA
AATTTAAGGGTAAGTTTTCCGTATGTTGCATCACCTTCACCCTCTCCACTGACAGAAAATTTGTGCCCAT
TAACATCACCATCTAATTCAACAAGAATTGGGACAACTCCAGTGAAAAGTTCTTCTCCTTTACGCATATT
ATACCTCCTTAATTTAGTGTCATCTACAACTGGCATGTAAACCTCTTCCTTCAGGCTTTAAATGAGCAAT
AACCTTAATGAATGTGACGATACATTCTGGAATGGCAGTATTCTCGGCTATTGGCTGAAGTATACCCATA
CCCGGAAAGAGTTACTCCTTATTTGCCGTGTGGTTAGTCGCTTTACATCGGTAAGGGTAGGGATTTTACA
GCACCGTGAAAAATCTCATAATTTTTATGAAGTCACTGTACTCACTATGGGTAATGATAAATATCAATGA
TAGATAAAGTTATCTTATCGTTTGATTTACATCAAATTGCCTTTAGCTACAGACACTAAGGTGGCAGACA
TCGAAACGAGTATCAGAGGTGTCTCTAGGGACCGTCTCGAGAGAATCAATATTAATCCAACGCGTGGCAT
CAAATAAAACGAAAGGCTCAGTCGAAAGACTGGGCCTTTCGTTTTATCTGTTGTTTGTCGGTGAACGCTC
TCCTGAGTAGGACAAATCCGCCGCCCTAGACTTAGGCGTTCGGCTGCGGCGAGCGGTATCAGCTCACTCA
AAG
Features (pLannotate 1.2.2; 14 found; start..end, strand, type, name):
      6..29      -  misc_feature   sopC (fragment): sopC; centromere-like partitioning region of the bacterial F plasmid
    105..1073    -  CDS            sopB: SOPB_ECOLI - Also known as B. Experimental evidence at protein level: Swiss-Prot protein existence level 1. Control of plasmid partitioning; required to recognize the cis-acting. Binds specifically with the DNA segment containing the sopC region. SopB is trans-acting. From Escherichia coli (strain K12).
   1073..2248    -  CDS            sopA: partitioning protein for the bacterial F plasmid; sopA
   2574..2824    -  misc_feature   incC: incC; incompatibility region of the bacterial F plasmid
   2827..3582    -  CDS            repE: replication initiation protein for the bacterial F plasmid; repE
   3673..3892    -  rep_origin     ori2: secondary origin of replication for the bacterial F plasmid; also known as oriS
   3968..4582    -  rep_origin     oriV: origin of replication for the bacterial F plasmid
   4980..5324    -  CDS            resD (fragment): REDF_ECOLI - Also known as D. Protein inferred from homology: Swiss-Prot protein existence level 3. Acts as a repressor of transcription and as a site-specific resolvase that cleaves at the RfsF site. From Escherichia coli (strain K12).
   5440..5542    +  promoter       cat promoter: promoter of the E. coli cat gene encoding chloramphenicol acetyltransferase
   5543..6199    +  CDS            cat: CAT_ECOLX - Experimental evidence at protein level: Swiss-Prot protein existence level 1. This enzyme is an effector of chloramphenicol resistance in bacteria. From Escherichia coli. This protein is used as a marker in many commonly used cloning vectors, such as pACYC184.
   6287..6304    -  promoter       tet promoter (fragment): E. coli promoter for tetracycline efflux protein gene
   6337..6431    -  terminator     lambda t0 terminator: transcription terminator from phage lambda
   6494..7207    -  CDS            hfriFP: hfriFP is a fluorescent protein published in 2013, derived from Herbaspirillum frisingense.
   7631..7717    +  terminator     rrnB T1 terminator: Escherichia coli rrnB; transcription terminator T1 from the E. coli rrnB gene
