>Addgene plasmid #220160 | NarL-GFP | addgene full sequence | sequence record 436625 | Addgene NGS Result
ATGACGAAGGCTATCGCCATTGCACAGTTTAATGATGACAGCCCGGAAGCGAGGAAAATAACCCGGCGCT
GGAGAATAGGTGAAGCAGCGGATTTAGTTGGGGTTTCTTCTCAGGCTATCAGAGATGCCGAGAAAGCAGG
GCGACTACCGCACCCGGATATGGAAATTCGAGGACGGGTTGAGCAACGTGTTGGTTATACAATTGAACAA
ATTAATCATATGCGTGATGTGTTTGGTACGCGATTGCGACGTGCTGAAGACGTATTTCCACCGGTGATCG
GGGTTGCTGCCCATAAAGGTGGCGTTTACAAAACCTCAGTTTCTGTTCATCTTGCTCAGGATCTGGCTCT
GAAGGGGCTACGTGTTTTGCTCGTGGAAGGTAACGACCCCCAGGGAACAGCCTCAATGTATCACGGATGG
GTACCAGATCTTCATATTCATGCAGAAGACACTCTCCTGCCTTTCTATCTTGGGGAAAAGGACGATGTCA
CTTATGCAATAAAGCCCACTTGCTGGCCGGGGCTTGACATTATTCCTTCCTGTCTGGCTCTGCACCGTAT
TGAAACTGAGTTAATGGGCAAATTTGATGAAGGTAAACTGCCCACCGATCCACACCTGATGCTCCGACTG
GCCATTGAAACTGTTGCTCATGACTATGATGTCATAGTTATTGACAGCGCGCCTAACCTGGGTATCGGCA
CGATTAATGTCGTATGTGCTGCTGATGTGCTGATTGTTCCCACGCCTGCTGAGTTGTTTGACTACACCTC
CGCACTGCAGTTTTTCGATATGCTTCGTGATCTGCTCAAGAACGTTGATCTTAAAGGGTTCGAGCCTGAT
GTACGTATTTTGCTTACCAAATACAGCAATAGTAATGGCTCTCAGTCCCCGTGGATGGAGGAGCAAATTC
GGGATGCCTGGGGAAGCATGGTTCTAAAAAATGTTGTACGTGAAACGGATGAAGTTGGTAAAGGTCAGAT
CCGGATGAGAACTGTTTTTGAACAGGCCATTGATCAACGCTCTTCAACTGGTGCCTGGAGAAATGCTCTT
TCTATTTGGGAACCTGTCTGCAATGAAATTTTCGATCGTCTGATTAAACCACGCTGGGAGATTAGATAAT
GAAGCGTGCGCCTGTTATTCCAAAACATACGCTCAATACTCAACCGGTTGAAGATACTTCGTTATCGACA
CCAGCTGCCCCGATGGTGGATTCGTTAATTGCGCGCGTAGGAGTAATGGCTCGCGGTAATGCCATTACTT
TGCCTGTATGTGGTCGGGATGTGAAGTTTACTCTTGAAGTGCTCCGGGGTGATAGTGTTGAGAAGACCTC
TCGGGTATGGTCAGGTAATGAACGTGACCAGGAGCTGCTTACTGAGGACGCACTGGATGATCTCATCCCT
TCTTTTCTACTGACTGGTCAACAGACACCGGCGTTCGGTCGAAGAGTATCTGGTGTCATAGAAATTGCCG
ATGGGAGTCGCCGTCGTAAAGCTGCTGCACTTACCGAAAGTGATTATCGTGTTCTGGTTGGCGAGCTGGA
TGATGAGCAGATGGCTGCATTATCCAGATTGGGTAACGATTATCGCCCAACAAGTGCTTATGAACGTGGT
CAGCGTTATGCAAGCCGATTGCAGAATGAATTTGCTGGAAATATTTCTGCGCTGGCTGATGCGGAAAATA
TTTCACGTAAGATTATTACCCGCTGTATCAACACCGCCAAATTGCCTAAATCAGTTGTTGCTCTTTTTTC
TCACCCCGGTGAACTATCTGCCCGGTCAGGTGATGCACTTCAAAAAGCCTTTACAGATAAAGAGGAATTA
CTTAAGCAGCAGGCATCTAACCTTCATGAGCAGAAAAAAGCTGGGGTGATATTTGAAGCTGAAGAAGTTA
TCACTCTTTTAACTTCTGTGCTTAAAACGTCATCTGCATCAAGAACTAGTTTAAGCTCACGACATCAGTT
TGCTCCTGGAGCGACAGTATTGTATAAGGGCGATAAAATGGTGCTTAACCTGGACAGGTCCCGTGTTCCA
ACTGAGTGTATAGAGAAAATTGAGGCCATTCTTAAGGAACTTGAAAAGCCAGCACCCTGATGCGACCACG
TTTTAGTCTACGTTTATCTGTCTTTACTTAATGTCCTTTGTTACAGGCCAGAAAGCATAACTGGCCTGAA
TATTCTCTCTGGGCCCCACTTCTTTGAGTGAGCTGATACCGCTCGCCGCAGCCGAACGCCTAAGTCTAGG
GCGGCGGATTTGTCCTACTCAGGAGAGCGTTCACCGACAAACAACAGATAAAACGAAAGGCCCAGTCTTT
CGACTGAGCCTTTCGTTTTATTTGATGCCACGCGTTGGATTAATATTGATTCTCTCGAGACGGTCCCTAG
GAGACACCTCTGATACTCGTTTCGATGTCTGCCACCTTAGTGTCTGTAGCTAAAGGCAATTTGATGTAAA
TCAAACGATAAGATAACTTTATCTATCATTGATATTTATCATTACCCATAGTGAGTACAGTGACTTCATA
AAAATTATGAGATTTTTCACGGTGCTGTAAAATCCCTACCCTTACCGATGTAAAGCGACTAACCACACGG
CAAATAAGGAGTAACTCTTTCCGGGTATGGGTATACTTCAGCCAATAGCCGAGAATACTGCCATTCCAGA
ATGTATCGTCACATTCATTAAGGTTATTGCTCATTTAAAGCCTGAAGGAAGAGGTTTACATGCCAGTTGT
AGATGACACTAAATTAAGGAGGTATAATATGCGTAAAGGAGAAGAACTTTTCACTGGAGTTGTCCCAATT
CTTGTTGAATTAGATGGTGATGTTAATGGGCACAAATTTTCTGTCAGTGGAGAGGGTGAAGGTGATGCAA
CATACGGAAAACTTACCCTTAAATTTATTTGCACTACTGGAAAACTACCTGTTCCGTGGCCAACACTTGT
CACTACTTTCGGTTATGGTGTTCAATGCTTTGCGAGATACCCAGATCACATGAAACAGCATGACTTTTTC
AAGAGTGCCATGCCCGAAGGTTACGTACAGGAAAGAACTATATTTTTCAAAGATGACGGGAACTACAAGA
CACGTGCTGAAGTCAAGTTTGAAGGTGATACCCTTGTTAATAGAATCGAGTTAAAAGGTATTGATTTTAA
AGAAGATGGAAACATTCTTGGACACAAATTGGAATACAACTATAACTCACACAATGTATACATCATGGCA
GACAAACAAAAGAATGGAATCAAAGTTAACTTCAAAATTAGACACAACATTGAAGATGGAAGCGTTCAAC
TAGCAGACCATTATCAACAAAATACTCCGATTGGCGATGGCCCTGTCCTTTTACCAGACAACCATTACCT
GTCCACACAATCTGCCCTTTCGAAAGATCCCAACGAAAAGAGAGACCACATGGTCCTTCTTGAGTTTGTA
ACCGCTGCTGGGATTACACATGGCATGGATGAACTATACAAATAACAGCTGGGTATCGAATTCAAGTGAC
TGCAGAACAGTAGTACTTGCACAGACGTCGCTTGGACTCCTGTTGATAGATCCAGTAATGACCTCAGAAC
TCCATCTGGATTTGTTCAGAACGCTCGGTTGCCGCCGGGCGTTTTTTATTGGTGAGAATCCAAGCATACT
CGTCGAGACCAATTCTCATGTTTGACAGCTTATCATCGAATTTCTGCCATTCATCCGCTTATTATCACTT
ATTCAGGCGTAGCAACCAGGCGTTTAAGGGCACCAATAACTGCCTTAAAAAAATTACGCCCCGCCCTGCC
ACTCATCGCAGTACTGTTGTAATTCATTAAGCATTCTGCCGACATGGAAGCCATCACAAACGGCATGATG
AACCTGAATCGCCAGCGGCATCAGCACCTTGTCGCCTTGCGTATAATATTTGCCCATCGTGAAAACGGGG
GCGAAGAAGTTGTCCATATTGGCCACGTTTAAATCAAAACTGGTGAAACTCACCCAGGGATTGGCTGAGA
CGAAAAACATATTCTCAATAAACCCTTTAGGGAAATAGGCCAGGTTTTCACCGTAACACGCCACATCTTG
CGAATATATGTGTAGAAACTGCCGGAAATCGTCGTGGTATTCACTCCAGAGCGATGAAAACGTTTCAGTT
TGCTCATGGAAAACGGTGTAACAAGGGTGAACACTATCCCATATCACCAGCTCACCGTCTTTCATTGCCA
TACGAAATTCCGGATGAGCATTCATCAGGCGGGCAAGAATGTGAATAAAGGCCGGATAAAACTTGTGCTT
ATTTTTCTTTACGGTCTTTAAAAAGGCCGTAATATCCAGCTGAACGGTCTGGTTATAGGTACATTGAGCA
ACTGACTGAAATGCCTCAAAATGTTCTTTACGATGCCATTGGGATATATCAACGGTGGTATATCCAGTGA
TTTTTTTCTCCATTTTAGCTTCCTTAGCTCCTGAAAATCTCGATAACTCAAAAAATACGCCCGGTAGTGA
TCTTATTTCATTATGGTGAAAGTTGGAACCTCTTACGTGCCGATCAACGTCTCATTTTCGCCAAAAGTTG
GCCCAGGGCTTCCCGGTATCAACAGGGACACCAGGATTTATTTATTCTGCGAAGTGATCTTCCGTCACAG
GTATTTATTCGCGATAAGCTCATGGAGCGGCGTAACCGTCGCACAGGAAGGACAGAGAAAGCGCGGATCT
GGGAAGTGACGGACAGAACGGTCAGGACCTGGATTGGGGAGGCGGTTGCCGCCGCTGCTGCTGACGGTGT
GACGTTCTCTGTTCCGGTCACACCACATACGTTCCGCCATTCCTATGCGATGCACATGCTGTATGCCGGT
ATACCGCTGAAAGTTCTGCAAAGCCTGATGGGACATAAGTCCATCAGTTCAACGGAAGTCTACACGAAGG
TTTTTGCGCTGGATGTGGCTGCCCGGCACCGGGTGCAGTTTGCGATGCCGGAGTCTGATGCGGTTGCGAT
GCTGAAACAATTATCCTGAGAATAAATGCCTTGGCCTTTATATGGAAATGTGGAACTGAGTGGATATGCT
GTTTTTGTCTGTTAAACAGAGAAGCTGGCTGTTATCCACTGAGAAGCGAACGAAACAGTCGGGAAAATCT
CCCATTATCGTAGAGATCCGCATTATTAATCTCAGGAGCCTGTGTAGCGTTTATAGGAAGTAGTGTTCTG
TCATGATGCCAGCAAGCGGTAACGAAAACGATTTGAATATGCCTTCAGGAACAATAGAAATCTTCGTGCG
GTGTTACGTTGAAGTGGAGCGGATTATGTCAGCAATGGACAGAACAACCTAATGAACACAGAACCATGAT
GTGGTCTGTCCTTTTACAGCCAGTAGTGCTCGCCGCAGTCGAGCGACAGGGCGAAGCCCTCGGCTGGTTG
CCCTCGCCGCTGGGCTGGCGGCCGTCTATGGCCCTGCAAACGCGCCAGAAACGCCGTCGAAGCCGTGTGC
GAGACACCGCGGCCGGCCGCCGGCGTTGTGGATACCTCGCGGAAAACTTGGCCCTCACTGACAGATGAGG
GGCGGACGTTGACACTTGAGGGGCCGACTCACCCGGCGCGGCGTTGACAGATGAGGGGCAGGCTCGATTT
CGGCCGGCGACGTGGAGCTGGCCAGCCTCGCAAATCGGCGAAAACGCCTGATTTTACGCGAGTTTCCCAC
AGATGATGTGGACAAGCCTGGGGATAAGTGCCCTGCGGTATTGACACTTGAGGGGCGCGACTACTGACAG
ATGAGGGGCGCGATCCTTGACACTTGAGGGGCAGAGTGCTGACAGATGAGGGGCGCACCTATTGACATTT
GAGGGGCTGTCCACAGGCAGAAAATCCAGCATTTGCAAGGGTTTCCGCCCGTTTTTCGGCCACCGCTAAC
CTGTCTTTTAACCTGCTTTTAAACCAATATTTATAAACCTTGTTTTTAACCAGGGCTGCGCCCTGTGCGC
GTGACCGCGCACGCCGAAGGGGGGTGCCCCCCCTTCTCGAACCCTCCCGGTCGAGTGAGCGAGGAAGCAC
CAGGGAACAGCACTTATATATTCTGCTTACACACGATGCCTGAAAAAACTTCCCTTGGGGTTATCCACTT
ATCCACGGGGATATTTTTATAATTATTTTTTTTATAGTTTTTAGATCTTCTTTTTTAGAGCGCCTTGTAG
GCCTTTATCCATGCTGGTTCTAGAGAAGGTGTTGTGACAAATTGCCCTTTCAGTGTGACAAATCACCCTC
AAATGACAGTCCTGTCTGTGACAAATTGCCCTTAACCCTGTGACAAATTGCCCTCAGAAGAAGCTGTTTT
TTCACAAAGTTATCCCTGCTTATTGACTCTTTTTTATTTAGTGTGACAATCTAAAAACTTGTCACACTTC
ACATGGATCTGTCATGGCGGAAACAGCGGTTATCAATCACAAGAAACGTAAAAATAGCCCGCGAATCGTC
CAGTCAAACGACCTCACTGAGGCGGCATATAGTCTCTCCCGGGATCAAAAACGTATGCTGTATCTGTTCG
TTGACCAGATCAGAAAATCTGATGGCACCCTACAGGAACATGACGGTATCTGCGAGATCCATGTTGCTAA
ATATGCTGAAATATTCGGATTGACCTCTGCGGAAGCCAGTAAGGATATACGGCAGGCATTGAAGAGTTTC
GCGGGGAAGGAAGTGGTTTTTTATCGCCCTGAAGAGGATGCCGGCGATGAAAAAGGCTATGAATCTTTTC
CTTGGTTTATCAAACGTGCGCACAGTCCATCCAGAGGGCTTTACAGTGTACATATCAACCCATATCTCAT
TCCCTTCTTTATCGGGTTACAGAACCGGTTTACGCAGTTTCGGCTTAGTGAAACAAAAGAAATCACCAAT
CCGTATGCCATGCGTTTATACGAATCCCTGTGTCAGTATCGTAAGCCGGATGGCTCAGGCATCGTCTCTC
TGAAAATCGACTGGATCATAGAGCGTTACCAGCTGCCTCAAAGTTACCAGCGTATGCCTGACTTCCGCCG
CCGCTTCCTGCAGGTCTGTGTTAATGAGATCAACAGCAGAACTCCAATGCGCCTCTCATACATTGAGAAA
AAGAAAGGCCGCCAGACGACTCATATCGTATTTTCCTTCCGCGATATCACTTCCATGACGACAGGATAGT
CTGAGGGTTATCTGTCACAGATTTGAGGGTGGTTCGTCACATTTGTTCTGACCTACTGAGGGTAATTTGT
CACAGTTTTGCTGTTTCCTTCAGCCTGCATGGATTTTCTCATACTTTTTGAACTGTAATTTTTAAGGAAG
CCAAATTTGAGGGCAGTTTGTCACAGTTGATTTCCTTCTCTTTCCCTTCGTCATGTGACTTGATATCGGG
GGTTAGTTCGTCATCATTGATGAGGGTTGATTATCACAGTTTATTACTCTGAATTGGCTATCCGCGTGTG
TACCTCTACCTGGAGTTTTTCCCACGGTGGATATTTCTTCTTGCGCTGAGCGTAAGAGCTATCTGACAGA
ACAGTTCTTCTTTGCTTCCTCGCCAGTTCGCTCGCTATGCTCGGTTACACGGCTGCGGCGAGCGCTAGTG
ATAATAAGTGACTGAGGTATGTGCTCTTCTTATCTCCTTTTGTAGTGTTGCTCTTATTTTAAACAACTTT
GCGGTTTTTTGATGACTTTGCGATTTTGTTGTTGCTTTGCAGTAAATTGCAAGATTTAATAAAAAAACGC
AAAGCAATGATTAAAGGATGTTCAGAATGAAACTCATGGAAACACTTAACCAGTGCATAAACGCTGGTCA
TGAA
Features (pLannotate 1.2.2; 14 found; start..end, strand, type, name):
   1119..2087    +  CDS            sopB: SOPB_ECOLI - Also known as B. Experimental evidence at protein level: Swiss-Prot protein existence level 1. Control of plasmid partitioning; required to recognize the cis-acting. Binds specifically with the DNA segment containing the sopC region. SopB is trans-acting. From Escherichia coli (strain K12).
   2163..2186    +  misc_feature   sopC (fragment): sopC; centromere-like partitioning region of the bacterial F plasmid
   2248..2334    -  terminator     rrnB T1 terminator: Escherichia coli rrnB; transcription terminator T1 from the E. coli rrnB gene
   2759..3472    +  CDS            hfriFP: hfriFP is a fluorescent protein published in 2013, derived from Herbaspirillum frisingense.
   3535..3629    +  terminator     lambda t0 terminator: transcription terminator from phage lambda
   3662..3679    +  promoter       tet promoter (fragment): E. coli promoter for tetracycline efflux protein gene
   3767..4423    -  CDS            cat: CAT_ECOLX - Experimental evidence at protein level: Swiss-Prot protein existence level 1. This enzyme is an effector of chloramphenicol resistance in bacteria. From Escherichia coli. This protein is used as a marker in many commonly used cloning vectors, such as pACYC184.
   4424..4526    -  promoter       cat promoter: promoter of the E. coli cat gene encoding chloramphenicol acetyltransferase
   4642..4986    +  CDS            resD (fragment): REDF_ECOLI - Also known as D. Protein inferred from homology: Swiss-Prot protein existence level 3. Acts as a repressor of transcription and as a site-specific resolvase that cleaves at the RfsF site. From Escherichia coli (strain K12).
   5384..5998    +  rep_origin     oriV: origin of replication for the bacterial F plasmid
   6074..6293    +  rep_origin     ori2: secondary origin of replication for the bacterial F plasmid; also known as oriS
   6384..7139    +  CDS            repE: replication initiation protein for the bacterial F plasmid; repE
   7142..7392    +  misc_feature   incC: incC; incompatibility region of the bacterial F plasmid
   7718..1119    +  CDS            sopA (across the origin): partitioning protein for the bacterial F plasmid; sopA
