[The description below was written by a language model from this plasmid's Addgene catalogue record and pLannotate feature annotations shown in this document.]
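Description:
NarL-GFP is a low-copy bacterial reporter plasmid built on a pBAC (F-plasmid-derived) backbone, designed to report the transcriptional activity of the native Escherichia coli narL promoter through fluorescence. It is maintained by the F-factor replication and partitioning machinery annotated across most of the roughly 7.8 kb sequence: the oriV and ori2 (oriS) origins, the RepE initiator protein, the incC incompatibility region, and the sopA/sopB genes with a fragment of the centromere-like sopC site. Together these keep the plasmid at very low copy number and ensure it is stably segregated to daughter cells. A fragment of resD is also present. Selection is by chloramphenicol, through a cat gene driven by its own promoter.

The catalogue lists the insert as the synthesised E. coli NarL promoter alone, without the NarL coding sequence. The promoter is not annotated in either feature table. It most plausibly lies in the unannotated stretch of about 400 bp between the rrnB T1 terminator and the fluorescent protein open reading frame. That reading frame of about 714 bp was labelled hfriFP by the automated annotation, whereas the plasmid name and record call the reporter GFP, so its exact identity cannot be settled from the record. The reporter is followed by the lambda t0 terminator, and the upstream rrnB T1 terminator helps insulate it from read-through transcription, so the signal should reflect promoter activity. The two sequence records (depositor and sequencing result) carry the same features in opposite orientation and differ by one nucleotide in length.

The plasmid belongs to a library of reporters for global regulators of E. coli gene expression. Its near-single-copy maintenance suits it to following natural promoter dynamics in live cells.
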