Addgene plasmid #220160: NarL-GFP
Purpose: To track the natural NarL promoter's transcriptional dynamics
Depositing lab: Andre Sanches Ribeiro. Depositing organization: Tampere University. Publication: A library of reporters of the global regulators of gene expression in Escherichia coli. Dash S, Jagadeesan R, Baptista ISC, Chauhan V, Kandavalli V, Oliveira SMD, Ribeiro AS. mSystems. 2024 Jun 18;9(6):e0006524. doi: 10.1128/msystems.00065-24. Epub 2024 Apr 30. PubMed 38687030.
Backbone
  Vector backbone: pBAC (Addgene Plasmid #13423)
  Vector type: Bacterial Expression
Growth in bacteria
  Bacterial resistance: Chloramphenicol, 25 μg/mL
  Growth temperature: 37°C
  Growth strain: DH5alpha
  Copy number: Low Copy
Gene/Insert
  Gene/Insert name: NarL promoter only
  Species: Escherichia coli
  Cloning method: Gene Synthesis
Terms and licenses: Academic/Nonprofit Terms; Industry Terms: Not Available to Industry
Depositor comments: Please visit https://www.biorxiv.org/content/10.1101/2023.11.28.568972v1 for bioRxiv preprint.
How to cite: NarL-GFP was a gift from Andre Sanches Ribeiro (Addgene plasmid # 220160 ; http://n2t.net/addgene:220160 ; RRID:Addgene_220160)
